>Addgene plasmid #112207 | pAGM4723-Del | addgene full sequence | sequence record 217260 | Addgene NGS Result
GTTCATACCTATCGCGACCTGTTAAGCCAGCACCCTGCCGCGGTTAAGCAGTCCAACAAACTGCAGACTA
AGCGCATGAGTAACTCTCTGTTTGTGCTCTATTTTGGTTTGAATCACCATCATGATCAGCTCGCGCATCA
CACGGTTTGTTTCGGCCCGCGTTACCGCGAGCTGATTGACGAAATTTTTAATCATGATGGCCTCGCAGAG
GACTTCTCACTTTATCTGCACGCGCCCTGTGTCACGGATTCGTCACTGGCGCCTGAAGGTTGCGGCAGTT
ACTATGTGTTGGCGCCGGTGCCGCATTTAGGCACCGCGAACCTCGACTGGACGGTTGAGGGGCCAAAACT
ACGCGACCGTATTTTTGCGTACCTTGAGCAGCATTACATGCCTGGCTTACGGAGTCAGCTGGTCACGCAC
CGGATGTTTACGCCGTTTGATTTTCGCGACCAGCTTAATGCCTATCATGGCTCAGCCTTTTCTGTGGAGC
CCGTTCTTACCCAGAGCGCCTGGTTTCGGCCGCATAACCGCGATAAAACCATTACTAATCTCTACCTGGT
CGGCGCAGGCACGCATCCCGGCGCAGGCATTCCTGGCGTCATCGGCTCGGCAAAAGCGACAGCAGGTTTG
ATGCTGGAGGATCTGATATGAGCTTTTACCCAGGAGACAGAGAATGCAACCGCATTATGATCTGATTCTC
GTGGGGGCTGGACTCGCGAATGGCCTTATCGCCCTGCGACTTCAGCAGCAGCAACCTGATATGCGTATTT
TGCTTATCGACGCCGCACCCCAGGCGGGCGGGAATCATACGTGGTCATTTCACCACGATGATTTGACTGA
GAGCCAACATCGTTGGATAGCTCCGCTGGTGGTTCATCACTGGCCCGACTATCAGGTACGCTTTCCCACA
CGCCGTCGTAAGCTGAACAGCGGCTACTTTTGTATTACTTCTCAGCGTTTCGCTGAGGTTTTACAGCGAC
AGTTTGGCCCGCACTTGTGGATGGATACCGCGGTCGCAGAGGTTAATGCGGAATCTGTTCGGTTGAAAAA
GGGTCAGGTTATCGGTGCCCGCGCGGTGATTGACGGGCGGGGTTATGCGGCAAATTCAGCACTGAGCGTG
GGCTTCCAGGCGTTTATTGGCCAGGAATGGCGATTGAGTCACCCGCATGGTTTATCATCTCCGATTATCA
TGGATGCCACGGTCGATCAGCAAAATGGTTATCGCTTCGTGTACAGCCTGCCGCTCTCGCCGACCAGATT
GTTAATTGAAGATACGCACTATATTGATAATGCGACATTAGATCCTGAATGCGCGCGGCAAAATATTTGC
GACTATGCCGCGCAACAGGGTTGGCAGCTTCAGACACTGCTGCGAGAAGAACAGGGCGCCTTACCCATTA
CTCTGTCGGGCAATGCCGACGCATTCTGGCAGCAGCGCCCCCTGGCCTGTAGTGGATTACGTGCCGGTCT
GTTCCATCCTACCACCGGCTATTCACTGCCGCTGGCGGTTGCCGTGGCCGACCGCCTGAGTGCACTTGAT
GTCTTTACGTCGGCCTCAATTCACCATGCCATTACGCATTTTGCCCGCGAGCGCTGGCAGCAGCAGGGCT
TTTTCCGCATGCTGAATCGCATGCTGTTTTTAGCCGGACCCGCCGATTCACGCTGGCGGGTTATGCAGCG
TTTTTATGGTTTACCTGAAGATTTAATTGCCCGTTTTTATGCGGGAAAACTCACGCTGACCGATCGGCTA
CGTATTCTGAGCGGCAAGCCGCCTGTTCCGGTATTAGCAGCATTGCAAGCCATTATGACGACTCATCGTT
AAGCTTCAGAGGAGGAATTAAGTAATGAGTTTTGATATTGCCAAATACCCGACCCTGGCACTGGTCGACT
CCACCCAGGAGTTACGACTGTTGCCGAAAGAGAGTTTACCGAAACTCTGCGACGAACTGCGCCGCTATTT
ACTCGACAGCGTGAGCCGTTCCAGCGGGCACTTCGCCTCCGGGCTGGGCACGGTCGAACTGACCGTGGCG
CTGCACTATGTCTACAACACCCCGTTTGACCAATTGATTTGGGATGTGGGGCATCAGGCTTATCCGCATA
AAATTTTGACCGGACGCCGCGACAAAATCGGCACCATCCGTCAGAAAGGCGGTCTGCACCCGTTCCCGTG
GCGCGGCGAAAGCGAATATGACGTATTAAGCGTCGGGCATTCATCAACCTCCATTAGTGCCGGAATTGGT
ATTGCGGTTGCTGCCGAAAAAGAAGGCAAAAATCGCCGCACCGTCTGTGTCATTGGCGATGGCGCGATTA
CCGCAGGCATGGCGTTTGAAGCGATGAATCACGCGGGCGATATCCGTCCTGATATGCTGGTGATTCTCAA
CGACAATGAAATGTCGATTTCCGAAAATGTCGGCGCGCTCAACAACCATCTGGCACAGCTGCTTTCCGGT
AAGCTTTACTCTTCACTGCGCGAAGGCGGGAAAAAAGTTTTCTCTGGCGTGCCGCCAATTAAAGAGCTGC
TCAAACGCACCGAAGAACATATTAAAGGCATGGTAGTGCCTGGCACGTTGTTTGAGGAGCTGGGCTTTAA
CTACATCGGCCCGGTGGACGGTCATGATGTGCTGGGGCTTATCACCACGCTAAAGAACATGCGCGACCTG
AAAGGCCCGCAGTTCCTGCATATCATGACCAAAAAAGGTCGTGGTTATGAACCGGCAGAAAAAGACCCGA
TCACTTTCCATGCCGTGCTAAATTTGATCCCTCCAGCGGTTGTTTGCCGAAAAGTAGCGGCGGTTTGCCG
AGCTATTCAAAAATCTTTGGCGACTGGTTGTGCGAAACGGCAGCGAAAGACAACAAGCTGATGGCGATTA
CTCCGGCGATGCGTGAAGGTTCCGGCATGGTCGAGTTTTCACGTAAATTCCCGGATCGCTACTTCGACGT
GGCAATTGCCGAGCAACATGCGGTGACCTTTGCTGCGGGTCTGGCGATTGGTGGGTACAAACCCATTGTC
GCGATTTACTCCACTTTCCTGCAACGCGCCTATGATCAGGTGCTGCATGACGTGGCGATTCAAAAGCTTC
CGGTCCTGTTCGCCATCGACCGCGCGGGCATTGTTGGTGCTGACGGTCAAACCCATCAGGGTGCTTTTGA
TCTCTCTTACCTGCGCTGCATACCGGAAATGGTCATTATGACCCCGAGCGATGAAAACGAATGTCGCCAG
ATGCTCTATACCGGCTATCACTATAACGATGGCCCGTCAGCGGTGCGCTACCCGCGTGGCAACGCGGTCG
GCGTGGAACTGACGCCGCTGGAAAAACTACCAATTGGCAAAGGCATTGTGAAGCGTCGTGGCGAGAAACT
GGCGATCCTTAACTTTGGTACGCTGATGCCAGAAGCGGCGAAAGTCGCCGAATCGCTGAACGCCACGCTG
GTCGATATGCGTTTTGTGAAACCGCTTGATGAAGCGTTAATTCTGGAAATGGCCGCCAGCCATGAAGCGC
TGGTCACCGTAGAAGAAAACGCCATTATGGGCGGCGCAGGCAGCGGCGTGAACGAAGTGCTGATGGCCCA
TCGTAAACCAGTACCCGTGCTGAACATTGGCCTGCCGGACTTCTTTATTCCGCAAGGAACTCAGGAAGAA
ATGCGCGCCGAACTCGGCCTCGATGCCGCTGGTATGGAAGCCAAAATCAAGGCCTGGCTGGCATAAGCTT
TGTGTGAGGAGATGTCGAATGAGCGCACATGCCCTGCCCAAGGCAGATCTGACCGCCACCAGCCTGATCG
TATCGGGCGGCATCATCGCCGCTTGGCTGGCCCTGCATGTGCATGCGCTGTGGTTTCTGGACGCAGCGGC
GCATCCCATCCTGGCGATCGCAAATTTCCTGGGGCTGACCTGGCTGTCGGTCGGATTGTTCATCATCGCG
CATGACGCGATGCACGGGTCGGTGGTGCCGGGGCGTCCGCGCGCCAATGCGGCGATGGGCCAGCTTGTCC
TGTGGCTGTATGCCGGATTTTCGTGGCGCAAGATGATCGTCAAGCACATGGCCCATCACCGCCATGCCGG
AACCGACGACGACCCCGATTTCGACCATGGCGGCCCGGTCCGCTGGTACGCCCGCTTCATCGGCACCTAT
TTCGGCTGGCGCGAGGGGCTGCTTCTGCCCGTCATCGTGACGGTCTATGCGCTGATCCTTGGGGATCGCT
GGATGTACGTGGTATTCTGGCCGCTGCCGTCGATCCTGGCGTCGATCCAGCTGTTCGTGTTCGGCACCTG
GCTGCCGCACCGCCCCGGCCACGACGCGTTCCCGGACCGCCACAATGCGCGGTCGTCGCGGATCAGCGAC
CCCGTGTCGCTGCTGACCTGTTTTCACTTTGGCGGTTATCATCACGAACACCACCTGCACCCGACGGTGC
CGTGGTGGCGCCTGCCCAGCACCCGCACCAAGGGCGACACCGCATAAGCTTGAGCTGAGGAGATTTTGAA
TGCAAACGGAACACGTCATTTTATTGAATGCACAGGGAGTTCCCACGGGTACGCTGGAAAAGTATGCCGC
ACACACGGCAGACACCCGCTTACATCTCGCGTTCTCCAGTTGGCTGTTTAATGCCAAAGGACAATTATTA
GTTACCCGCCGCGCACTGAGCAAAAAAGCATGGCCTGGCGTGTGGACTAACTCGGTTTGTGGGCACCCAC
AACTGGGAGAAAGCAACGAGGACGCAGTGATCCGCCGTTGCCGTTATGAGCTTGGCGTGGAAATTACGCC
TCCTGAATCTATCTATCCTGACTTTCGCTACCGCGCCACCGATCCGAGTGGCATTGTGGAAAATGAAGTG
TGTCCGGTATTTGCCGCACGCACCACTAGTGCGTTACAGATCAATGATGATGAAGTGATGGATTATCAAT
GGTGTGATTTAGCAGATGTATTACACGGTATTGATGCAACGCCGTGGGCGTTCAGTCCGTGGATGGTGAT
GCAGGCGACAAATCGCGAAGCCAGAAAACGATTATCTGCATTTACCCAGCTTAAATAAGCTTTGCCTCAG
GATTTTTGAAATGACGGTCTGCGCAAAAAAACACGTTCATCTCACTCGCGATGCTGCGGAGCAGTTACTG
GCTGATATTGATCGACGCCTTGATCAGTTATTGCCCGTGGAGGGAGAACGGGATGTTGTGGGTGCCGCGA
TGCGTGAAGGTGCGCTGGCACCGGGAAAACGTATTCGCCCCATGTTGCTGTTGCTGACCGCCCGCGATCT
GGGTTGCGCTGTCAGCCATGACGGATTACTGGATTTGGCCTGTGCGGTGGAAATGGTCCACGCGGCTTCG
CTGATCCTTGACGATATGCCCTGCATGGACGATGCGAAGCTGCGGCGCGGACGCCCTACCATTCATTCTC
ATTACGGAGAGCATGTGGCAATACTGGCGGCGGTTGCCTTGCTGAGTAAAGCCTTTGGCGTAATTGCCGA
TGCAGATGGCCTCACGCCGCTGGCAAAAAATCGGGCGGTTTCTGAACTGTCAAACGCCATCGGCATGCAA
GGATTGGTTCAGGGTCAGTTCAAGGATCTGTCTGAAGGGGATAAGCCGCGCAGCGCTGAAGCTATTTTGA
TGACGAATCACTTTAAAACCAGCACGCTGTTTTGTGCCTCGATGCAGATGGCCTCGATTGTTGCGAATGC
CTCCAGCGAAGCGCGTGATTGCCTGCATCGTTTTTCACTTGATCTTGGTCAGGCATTTCAACTGCTGGAC
GATTTGACCGATGGCATGACCGACACCGGTAAGGATAGCAATCAGGACGCCGGTAAATCGACGCTGGTCA
ATCTGTTAGGCCCGAGGGCGGTTGAAGAACGTCTGAGACAACATCTTCAGCTTGCCAGTGAGCATCTCTC
TGCGGCCTGCCAACACGGGCACGCCACTCAACATTTTATTCAGGCCTGGTTTGACAAAAAACTCGCTGCC
GTCAGTTAAGCTTGCAAGAATTCAAGCTTGGAGTACGTTAATTAGTTGTCTGTTTTAAGCCCCGTGCTCT
CCGCCGGGGCTTTTTTATTAAAAACCACTCAAGTGGAAGACAAGGGACACGAAGTGATCCCCACATCAAG
GCTCCGAGTGCGCGGAACCCCTATTTGTTTATTTTTCTAAATACATTCAAATATGTATCCGCTCATGAGA
CAATAACCCTGATAAATGCTTCAATAATATTGAAAAAGGAAGAGTATGGCTAAAATGAGAATATCACCGG
AATTGAAAAAACTGATCGAAAAATACCGCTGCGTAAAAGATACGGAAGGAATGTCTCCTGCTAAGGTATA
TAAGCTGGTGGGAGAAAATGAAAACCTATATTTAAAAATGACGGACAGCCGGTATAAAGGGACCACCTAT
GATGTGGAACGGGAAAAGGACATGATGCTATGGCTGGAAGGAAAGCTGCCTGTTCCAAAGGTCCTGCACT
TTGAACGGCATGATGGCTGGAGCAATCTGCTCATGAGTGAGGCCGATGGCGTCCTTTGCTCGGAAGAGTA
TGAAGATGAACAAAGCCCTGAAAAGATTATCGAGCTGTATGCGGAGTGCATCAGGCTCTTTCACTCCATC
GACATATCGGATTGTCCCTATACGAATAGCTTAGACAGCCGCTTAGCCGAATTGGATTACTTACTGAATA
ACGATCTGGCCGATGTGGATTGCGAAAACTGGGAAGAGGACACTCCATTTAAAGATCCGCGCGAGCTGTA
TGATTTTTTAAAGACGGAAAAGCCCGAAGAGGAACTTGTCTTTTCCCACGGCGACCTGGGAGACAGCAAC
ATCTTTGTGAAAGATGGCAAAGTAAGTGGCTTTATTGATCTTGGGAGAAGCGGCAGGGCGGACAAGTGGT
ATGACATTGCCTTCTGCGTCCGGTCGCTCAGGGAGGATATCGGGGAAGAACAGTATGTCGAGCTATTTTT
TGACTTACTGGGGATCAAGCCTGATTGGGAGAAAATAAAATATTATATTTTACTGGATGAATTGTTTTAG
CTGTCAGACCAAGTTTACTCATATATACTTTAGATTGATTTAAAACTTCATTTTTAATTTAAAAGGATCT
AGGTGAAGATCCTTTTTGATAATCTCATGACCAAAATCCCTTAACGTGAGTTTTCGTTCCACTGAGCGTC
AGACCCCGTAGAAAAGATCAAAGGATCTTCTTGAGATCCTTTTTTTCTGCGCGTAATCTGCTGCTTGCAA
ACAAAAAAACCACCGCTACCAGCGGTGGTTTGTTTGCCGGATCAAGAGCTACCAACTCTTTTTCCGAAGG
TAACTGGCTTCAGCAGAGCGCAGATACCAAATACTGTTCTTCTAGTGTAGCCGTAGTTAGGCCACCACTT
CAAGAACTCTGTAGCACCGCCTACATACCTCGCTCTGCTAATCCTGTTACCAGTGGCTGCTGCCAGTGGC
GATAAGTCGTGTCTTACCGGGTTGGACTCAAGACGATAGTTACCGGATAAGGCGCAGCGGTCGGGCTGAA
CGGGGGGTTCGTGCACACAGCCCAGCTTGGAGCGAACGACCTACACCGAACTGAGATACCTACAGCGTGA
GCTATGAGAAAGCGCCACGCTTCCCGAAGGGAGAAAGGCGGACAGGTATCCGGTAAGCGGCAGGGTCGGA
ACAGGAGAGCGCACGAGGGAGCTTCCAGGGGGAAACGCCTGGTATCTTTATAGTCCTGTCGGGTTTCGCC
ACCTCTGACTTGAGCGTCGATTTTTGTGATGCTCGTCAGGGGGGCGGAGCCTATGGAAAAACGCCAGCAA
CGCGGCCTTTTTACGGTTCCTGCTCGGATCTGTTGGACCGGACAGTAGTCATGGTTGATGGGCTGCCTGT
ATCGAGTGGTGATTTTGTGCCGAGCTGCCGGTCGGGGAGCTGTTGGCTGGCTGGTGGCAGGATATATTGT
GGTGTAAACAAATTGACGCTTAGACAACTTAATAACACATTGCGGACGTTTTTAATGTACTGGGGTTGAA
CACTCTGTGCCTTGTCTTCCAGTGGTATGGGGTACCGCACGGTCTGCCAATCCGACGGAGGTTTATGAAT
TTTCCACCTTTTCCACAAGCTCAACTAGTATTAACGATGTGGATTTAGCAAAAAAAACCTGTAACCCTAA
ATGTAAAATAACGGGTAAGCCTGCCAACCATGTTATGGCAGATTAAGCGTCTTTTTGAAGGGCACCGCAT
CTTTCGCGTTGCCGTAAATGTATCCGTTTAGCAATAAGGAAATTCTTAATGAATAATCCGTCGTTACTCA
ATCATGCGGTCGAAACGATGGCAGTTGGCTCGAAAAGTTTTGCGACAGCCTCAAAGTTATTTGATGCAAA
AACCCGGCGCAGCGTACTGATGCTCTACGCCTGGTGCCGCCATTGTGACGATGTTATTGACGATCAGACG
CTGGGCTTTCAGGCCCGGCAGCCTGCCTTACAAACGCCCGAACAACGTCTGATGCAACTTGAGATGAAAA
CGCGCCAGGCCTATGCAGGATCGCAGATGCACGAACCGGCGTTTGCGGCTTTTCGGGAAGTGGCTATGGC
TCATGATATCGCCCCGGCTTACGCGTTTGATCATCTGGAAGGCTTCGCCATGGATGTACGCGAAGCGCAA
TACAGCCAACTGGATGATACGCTGCGCTATTGCTATCACGTTGCAGGCGTTGTCGGCTTGATGATGGCGC
AAATCATGGGCGTGCGGGATAACGCCACGCTGGACCGCGCCTGTGACCTTGGGCTGGCATTTCAGTTGAC
CAATATTGCTCGCGATATTGTGGACGATGCGCATGCGGGCCGCTGTTATCTGCCGGCAAGCTGGCTGGAG
CATGAAGGTCTGAACAAAGAGAATTATGCGGCACCTGAAAACCGTCAGGCGCTGAGCCGTATCGCCCGTC
GTTTGGTGCAGGAAGCAGAACCTTACTATTTGTCTGCCACAGCCGGCCTGGCAGGGTTGCCCCTGCGTTC
CGCCTGGGCAATCGCTACGGCGAAGCAGGTTTACCGGAAAATAGGTGTCAAAGTTGAACAGGCCGGTCAG
CAAGCCTGGGATCAGCGGCAGTCAACGACCACGCCCGAAAAATTAACGCTGCTGCTGGCCGCCTCTGGTC
AGGCCCTTACTTCCCGGATGCGGGCTCATCCTCCCCGCCCTGCGCATCTCTGGCAGCGCCCGCTCTAGGC
TTACTATAAGGATGTTTGCAATGAAACCAACTACGGTAATTGGTGCAGGCTTCGGTGGCCTGGCACTGGC
AATTCGTCTACAAGCTGCGGGGATCCCCGTCTTACTGCTTGAACAACGTGATAAACCCGGCGGTCGGGCT
TATGTCTACGAGGATCAGGGGTTTACCTTTGATGCAGGCCCGACGGTTATCACCGATCCCAGTGCCATTG
AAGAACTGTTTGCACTGGCAGGAAAACAGTTAAAAGAGTATGTCGAACTGCTGCCGGTTACGCCGTTTTA
CCGCCTGTGTTGGGAGTCAGGGAAGGTCTTTAATTACGATAACGATCAAACCCGGCTCGAAGCGCAGATT
CAGCAGTTTAATCCCCGCGATGTCGAAGGTTATCGTCAGTTTCTGGACTATTCACGCGCGGTGTTTAAAG
AAGGCTATCTAAAGCTCGGTACTGTCCCTTTTTTATCGTTCAGAGACATGCTTCGCGCCGCACCTCAACT
GGCGAAACTGCAGGCATGGAGAAGCGTTTACAGTAAGGTTGCCAGTTACATCGAAGATGAACATCTGCGC
CAGGCGTTTTCTTTCCACTCGCTGTTGGTGGGCGGCAATCCCTTCGCCACCTCATCCATTTATACGTTGA
TACACGCGCTGGAGCGTGAGTGGGGCGTCTGGTTTCCGCGTGGCGGCACCGGCGCATTAGTTCAGGGGAT
GATAAAGCTGTTTCAGGATCTGGGTGGCGAAGTCGTGTTAAACGCCAGAGTCAGCCATATGGAAACGACA
GGAAACAAGATTGAAGCCGTGCATTTAGAGGACGGTCGCAGGTTCCTGACGCAAGCCGTCGCGTCAAATG
CAGATGTG
Features (pLannotate 1.2.2; 12 found; start..end, strand, type, name):
    674..1819    +  CDS            crtY: CRTY_PANAN - Experimental evidence at protein level: Swiss-Prot protein existence level 1. Catalyzes the double cyclization reaction which converts lycopene to beta-carotene. From Pantoea ananas (Erwinia uredovora).
   1845..2747    +  CDS            dxs (fragment): DXS_ECOLI - Also known as yajP. Experimental evidence at protein level: Swiss-Prot protein existence level 1. Catalyzes the acyloin condensation reaction between C atoms 2 and 3 of pyruvate and glyceraldehyde 3-phosphate to yield 1-deoxy-D- xylulose-5-phosphate (DXP). From Escherichia coli (strain K12).
   2720..3703    +  CDS            dxs (fragment): DXS_ECOLI - Also known as yajP. Experimental evidence at protein level: Swiss-Prot protein existence level 1. Catalyzes the acyloin condensation reaction between C atoms 2 and 3 of pyruvate and glyceraldehyde 3-phosphate to yield 1-deoxy-D- xylulose-5-phosphate (DXP). From Escherichia coli (strain K12).
   3729..4454    +  CDS            crtW: CRTW_PARSN - Protein predicted: Swiss-Prot protein existence level 4. Converts beta-carotene to canthaxanthin via echinenone. From Paracoccus sp. (strain N81106 / MBIC 01143) (Agrobacterium aurantiacum).
   4480..5025    +  CDS            idi: IDI_ECOLI - Also known as ygfV. Experimental evidence at protein level: Swiss-Prot protein existence level 1. Catalyzes the 1,3-allylic rearrangement of the homoallylic substrate isopentenyl (IPP) to its highly electrophilic allylic isomer, dimethylallyl diphosphate (DMAPP). From Escherichia coli (strain K12).
   5051..5956    +  CDS            crtE: CRTE_PANAN - Protein inferred from homology: Swiss-Prot protein existence level 3. Catalyzes the condensation of farnesyl diphosphate (FPP) and isopentenyl diphosphate (IPP) to yield geranylgeranyl diphosphate (GGPP) needed for biosynthesis of carotenoids and diterpenes. From Pantoea ananas (Erwinia uredovora).
   6101..6205    +  promoter       AmpR promoter: bla
   6206..7000    +  CDS            KanR: aminoglycoside phosphotransferase; aphA-3; confers resistance to kanamycin
   7171..7759    +  rep_origin     ori: high-copy-number ColE1/pMB1/pBR322/pUC origin of replication
   7895..7919    +  misc_feature   LB T-DNA repeat: left border repeat from nopaline C58 T-DNA
   8239..9165    +  CDS            crtB: CRTB_PANAN - Experimental evidence at protein level: Swiss-Prot protein existence level 1. Involved in the biosynthesis of carotenoids. Catalyzes the condensation of two molecules of geranylgeranyl diphosphate (GGPP) to give prephytoene diphosphate (PPPP) and the subsequent rearrangement of the cyclopropylcarbinyl intermediate to yield the 15-cis-phytoene isomer. From Pantoea ananas (Erwinia uredovora).
   9191..648     +  CDS            crtI (across the origin): CRTI_PANAN - Experimental evidence at protein level: Swiss-Prot protein existence level 1. Converts 15-cis-phytoene into all-trans-lycopene via the intermediary of all-trans-phytofluene, all-trans-zeta-carotene and all- trans-neurosporene, by the introduction of four double bonds. From Pantoea ananas (Erwinia uredovora).
