[The description below was written by a language model from this plasmid's Addgene catalogue record and pLannotate feature annotations shown in this document.]
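Description:
pAGM4723-Del is an empty Level 2 acceptor vector for Golden Gate (MoClo-style) assembly, derived from pAGM4723 and intended for building multigene constructs for diatoms. According to the record, the Agrobacterium T-DNA delivery functions of the parent binary vector were deleted to give a shorter backbone that clones and transforms more easily in systems that do not rely on Agrobacterium. The annotated sequence (about 10 kb) still shows a left border T-DNA repeat next to the cloning cassette, but no right border or broad-host-range replication functions are annotated. The plasmid is maintained in E. coli at high copy from a ColE1/pUC-type origin and selected with kanamycin through an aminoglycoside phosphotransferase gene driven by the bla (AmpR) promoter.

Most of the plasmid is a canthaxanthin biosynthesis operon that serves as a visual dropout marker rather than a payload. It encodes the Pantoea ananas carotenoid enzymes crtE, crtB, crtI and crtY, which take the pathway from geranylgeranyl diphosphate through phytoene and lycopene to beta-carotene. It also carries Paracoccus crtW, which converts beta-carotene to canthaxanthin, and the E. coli genes dxs and idi, which catalyse steps that supply isoprenoid precursors. Colonies carrying the uncut vector are therefore red. Assembly uses the type IIS enzyme BpiI; a successful reaction excises the operon and replaces it with the assembled Level 1 transcription units, giving white colonies that are easily picked out. The Golden Gate sites and the promoter driving the operon are not annotated in the feature table. The vector carries no diatom promoter, selection marker or reporter, so these must come from the inserted modules.
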