Addgene plasmid #112207: pAGM4723-Del
Purpose: (Empty Backbone) Level 2 cloning vector, for golden gate cloning for diatoms. All the Agrobacterium T-DNA delivery were deleted.
Depositing lab: Thomas Mock. Depositing organization: University of East Anglia. Publication: Divergent functions of two clades of flavodoxin in diatoms mitigate oxidative stress and iron limitation. Graff van Creveld S, Coesel SN, Blaskowski S, Groussman RD, Schatz MJ, Armbrust EV. Elife. 2023 Jun 6;12:e84392. doi: 10.7554/eLife.84392. PubMed 37278403.
Backbone
  Vector backbone: pAGM4723
  Backbone manufacturer: Sylvestre Marillonnet (Addgene plasmid # 48015)
  Modifications to backbone: Deletion of the Agrobacterium T-DNA delivery cassette.
  Vector type: Golden Gate assembly
  Selectable markers: Canthaxanthin operon
Growth in bacteria
  Bacterial resistance: Kanamycin, 50 μg/mL
  Growth temperature: 37°C
  Growth strain: DH5alpha
  Growth instructions: Colonies are colonies
  Copy number: High Copy
Resource information
  A portion of this plasmid was derived from a plasmid made by: Remodeled from pAGM4723, Plasmid #48015, deposited by Sylvestre Marillonnet. Weber et al PLoS One. 2011 Feb 18;6(2):e16765. doi: 10.1371/journal.pone.0016765
Terms and licenses: Academic/Nonprofit Terms; Industry Terms: Not Available to Industry
Depositor comments: L2 empty backbone for golden gate assembly (Bpi) to diatoms. This is a shorter backbone to improve transformation and cloning for systems that do not need the Agrobacterium T-DNA delivery. The colonies are red due to the canthaxanthin operon. Successful insertion cut out the canthaxanthin operon and lead to white colonies.
How to cite: pAGM4723-Del was a gift from Thomas Mock (Addgene plasmid # 112207 ; http://n2t.net/addgene:112207 ; RRID:Addgene_112207)
