>Addgene plasmid #112207 | pAGM4723-Del | depositor partial sequence | sequence record 211308 | Primer - ccacatcaaggctccgag
ACATTCAAATATGTATCCGCTCATGAGACAATAACCCTGATAAATGCTTCAATAATATTGAAAAAGGAAG
AGTATGGCTAAAATGAGAATATCACCGGAATTGAAAAAACTGATCGAAAAATACCGCTGCGTAAAAGATA
CGGAAGGAATGTCTCCTGCTAAGGTATATAAGCTGGTGGGAGAAAATGAAAACCTATATTTAAAAATGAC
GGACAGCCGGTATAAAGGGACCACCTATGATGTGGAACGGGAAAAGGACATGATGCTATGGCTGGAAGGA
AAGCTGCCTGTTCCAAAGGTCCTGCACTTTGAACGGCATGATGGCTGGAGCAATCTGCTCATGAGTGAGG
CCGATGGCGTCCTTTGCTCGGAAGAGTATGAAGATGAACAAAGCCCTGAAAAGATTATCGAGCTGTATGC
GGAGTGCATCAGGCTCTTTCACTCCATCGACATATCGGATTGTCCCTATACGAATAGCTTAGACAGCCGC
TTAGCCGAATTGGATTACTTACTGAATAACGATCTGGCCGATGTGGATTGCGAAAACTGGGAAGAGGACA
CTCCATTTAAAGATCCGCGCGAGCTGTATGATTTTTTAAAGACGGAAAAGCCCGAAGAGGAACTTGTCTT
TTCCCACGGCGACCTGGGAGACAGCAACATCTTTGTGAAAGATGGCAAAGTAAGTGGCTTTATTGATCTT
GGGAGAAGCGGCAGGGCGGACAAGTGGTATGACATTGCCTTCTGCGTCCGGTCGCTCAGGGAGGATATCG
GGGAAGAACAGTATGTCGAGCTATTTTTTGACTTACTGGGGATCAAGCCTGATTGGGAGAAAATAAAATA
TTATATTTTACTGGATGAATTGTTTTAGCTGTCAGACCAAGTTTACTCATATATACTTTAGATTGATTTA
AAACTTCATTTTTAATTTAAAAGGATCTAGGTGAAGATCCTTTTTGATAATCTCATGACCAAAATCCCTT
AACGTGAG
