>Addgene plasmid #112207 | pAGM4723-Del | depositor partial sequence | sequence record 211309 | Primer - ggatcacttcgtgtcccttg
TGCGGAGCAGTTACTGGCTGATATTGATCGACGCCTTGATCAGTTATTGCCCGTGGAGGGAGAACGGGAT
GTTGTGGGTGCCGCGATGCGTGAAGGTGCGCTGGCACCGGGAAAACGTATTCGCCCCATGTTGCTGTTGC
TGACCGCCCGCGATCTGGGTTGCGCTGTCAGCCATGACGGATTACTGGATTTGGCCTGTGCGGTGGAAAT
GGTCCACGCGGCTTCGCTGATCCTTGACGATATGCCCTGCATGGACGATGCGAAGCTGCGGCGCGGACGC
CCTACCATTCATTCTCATTACGGAGAGCATGTGGCAATACTGGCGGCGGTTGCCTTGCTGAGTAAAGCCT
TTGGCGTAATTGCCGATGCAGATGGCCTCACGCCGCTGGCAAAAAATCGGGCGGTTTCTGAACTGTCAAA
CGCCATCGGCATGCAAGGATTGGTTCAGGGTCAGTTCAAGGATCTGTCTGAAGGGGATAAGCCGCGCAGC
GCTGAAGCTATTTTGATGACGAATCACTTTAAAACCAGCACGCTGTTTTGTGCCTCGATGCAGATGGCCT
CGATTGTTGCGAATGCCTCCAGCGAAGCGCGTGATTGCCTGCATCGTTTTTCACTTGATCTTGGTCAGGC
ATTTCAACTGCTGGACGATTTGACCGATGGCATGACCGACACCGGTAAGGATAGCAATCAGGACGCCGGT
AAATCGACGCTGGTCAATCTGTTAGGCCCGAGGGCGGTTGAAGAACGTCTGAGACAACATCTTCAGCTTG
CCAGTGAGCATCTCTCTGCGGCCTGCCAACACGGGCACGCCACTCAACATTTTATTCAGGCCTGGTTTGA
CAAAAAACTCGCTGCCGTCAGTTAAGCTTGCAAGAATTCAAGCTTGGAGTACGTTAATTAGTTGTCTGTT
TTAAGCCCCGTGCTCTCCGCCGGGGCTTTT
